>Addgene plasmid #169045 | pME-ReaChR-citrine | addgene full sequence | sequence record 341942 | Addgene NGS Result
CCGACCCAGCTTTCTTGTACAAAGTTGGCATTATAAGAAAGCATTGCTTATCAATTTGTTGCAACGAACA
GGTCACTATCAGTCAAAATAAAATCATTATTTGCCATCCAGCTGATATCCCCTATAGTGAGTCGTATTAC
ATGGTCATAGCTGTTTCCTGGCAGCTCTGGCCCGTGTCTCAAAATCTCTGATGTTACATTGCACAAGATA
AAAATATATCATCATGAACAATAAAACTGTCTGCTTACATAAACAGTAATACAAGGGGTGTTATGAGCCA
TATTCAACGGGAAACGTCGAGGCCGCGATTAAATTCCAACATGGATGCTGATTTATATGGGTATAAATGG
GCTCGCGATAATGTCGGGCAATCAGGTGCGACAATCTATCGCTTGTATGGGAAGCCCGATGCGCCAGAGT
TGTTTCTGAAACATGGCAAAGGTAGCGTTGCCAATGATGTTACAGATGAGATGGTCAGACTAAACTGGCT
GACGGAATTTATGCCTCTTCCGACCATCAAGCATTTTATCCGTACTCCTGATGATGCATGGTTACTCACC
ACTGCGATCCCCGGAAAAACAGCATTCCAGGTATTAGAAGAATATCCTGATTCAGGTGAAAATATTGTTG
ATGCGCTGGCAGTGTTCCTGCGCCGGTTGCATTCGATTCCTGTTTGTAATTGTCCTTTTAACAGCGATCG
CGTATTTCGTCTCGCTCAGGCGCAATCACGAATGAATAACGGTTTGGTTGATGCGAGTGATTTTGATGAC
GAGCGTAATGGCTGGCCTGTTGAACAAGTCTGGAAAGAAATGCATAAACTTTTGCCATTCTCACCGGATT
CAGTCGTCACTCATGGTGATTTCTCACTTGATAACCTTATTTTTGACGAGGGGAAATTAATAGGTTGTAT
TGATGTTGGACGAGTCGGAATCGCAGACCGATACCAGGATCTTGCCATCCTATGGAACTGCCTCGGTGAG
TTTTCTCCTTCATTACAGAAACGGCTTTTTCAAAAATATGGTATTGATAATCCTGATATGAATAAATTGC
AGTTTCATTTGATGCTCGATGAGTTTTTCTAATCAGAATTGGTTAATTGGTTGTAACACTGGCAGAGCAT
TACGCTGACTTGACGGGACGGCGCAAGCTCATGACCAAAATCCCTTAACGTGAGTTACGCGTCGTTCCAC
TGAGCGTCAGACCCCGTAGAAAAGATCAAAGGATCTTCTTGAGATCCTTTTTTTCTGCGCGTAATCTGCT
GCTTGCAAACAAAAAAACCACCGCTACCAGCGGTGGTTTGTTTGCCGGATCAAGAGCTACCAACTCTTTT
TCCGAAGGTAACTGGCTTCAGCAGAGCGCAGATACCAAATACTGTTCTTCTAGTGTAGCCGTAGTTAGGC
CACCACTTCAAGAACTCTGTAGCACCGCCTACATACCTCGCTCTGCTAATCCTGTTACCAGTGGCTGCTG
CCAGTGGCGATAAGTCGTGTCTTACCGGGTTGGACTCAAGACGATAGTTACCGGATAAGGCGCAGCGGTC
GGGCTGAACGGGGGGTTCGTGCACACAGCCCAGCTTGGAGCGAACGACCTACACCGAACTGAGATACCTA
CAGCGTGAGCTATGAGAAAGCGCCACGCTTCCCGAAGGGAGAAAGGCGGACAGGTATCCGGTAAGCGGCA
GGGTCGGAACAGGAGAGCGCACGAGGGAGCTTCCAGGGGGAAACGCCTGGTATCTTTATAGTCCTGTCGG
GTTTCGCCACCTCTGACTTGAGCGTCGATTTTTGTGATGCTCGTCAGGGGGGCGGAGCCTATGGAAAAAC
GCCAGCAACGCGGCCTTTTTACGGTTCCTGGCCTTTTGCTGGCCTTTTGCTCACATGTTCTTTCCTGCGT
TATCCCCTGATTCTGTGGATAACCGTATTACCGCCTTTGAGTGAGCTGATACCGCTCGCCGCAGCCGAAC
GACCGAGCGCAGCGAGTCAGTGAGCGAGGAAGCGGAAGAGCGCCCAATACGCAAACCGCCTCTCCCCGCG
CGTTGGCCGATTCATTAATGCAGCTGGCACGACAGGTTTCCCGACTGGAAAGCGGGCAGTGAGCGCAACG
CAATTAATACGCGTACCGCTAGCCAGGAAGAGTTTGTAGAAACGCAAAAAGGCCATCCGTCAGGATGGCC
TTCTGCTTAGTTTGATGCCTGGCAGTTTATGGCGGGCGTCCTGCCCGCCACCCTCCGGGCCGTTGCTTCA
CAACGTTCAAATCCGCTCCCGGCGGATTTGTCCTACTCAGGAGAGCGTTCACCGACAAACAACAGATAAA
ACGAAAGGCCCAGTCTTCCGACTGAGCCTTTCGTTTTATTTGATGCCTGGCAGTTCCCTACTCTCGCGTT
AACGCTAGCATGGATGTTTTCCCAGTCACGACGTTGTAAAACGACGGCCAGTCTTAAGCTCGGGCCCCAA
ATAATGATTTTATTTTGACTGATAGTGACCTGTTCGTTGCAACAAATTGATGAGCAATGCTTTTTTATAA
TGCCAACTTTGTACAAAAAAGCAGGCTCCGCGGCCAATCTGCTCAGAGAGGACAGAGTGGGCAGGAGCCA
GCATTGGGTATATAAAGCTGAGCAGGGTCAGTTGCTTCTTACGTTTGCTTCTGAGTCTGTTGTGTTGACT
TGCAACCTCAGAAACAGACATCCGCCCCCTTCACCATGGTGAGCAGAAGACCCTGGCTGCTGGCCCTGGC
CCTGGCCGTGGCCCTGGCCGCCGGCAGCGCCGGCGCCAGCACCGGCAGCGACGCCACCGTGCCCGTGGCC
ACCCAGGACGGCCCCGACTACGTGTTCCACAGAGCCCACGAGAGAATGCTGTTCCAGACCAGCTACACCC
TGGAGAACAACGGCAGCGTGATCTGCATCCCCAACAACGGCCAGTGCTTCTGCCTGGCCTGGCTGAAGAG
TAACGGCACCAACGCCGAGAAGCTGGCCGCCAACATCCTGCAGTGGGTGGTGTTTGCGCTGAGCGTGGCG
TGCCTGGGCTGGTATGCGTATCAGGCGTGGCGCGCGACCTGCGGCTGGGAAGAAGTGTATGTGGCGCTGA
TTGAAATGATGAAAAGCATTATTGAAGCGTTTCATGAATTTGATAGCCCGGCGACCCTGTGGCTGAGCAG
CGGCAACGGCGTGGTGTGGATGCGCTATGGCGAATGGCTGCTGACCTGCCCCGTGATTCTGATTCATCTG
AGCAACCTGACCGGCCTGAAAGATGATTATAGCAAACGCACCATGGGCCTGCTGGTGAGCGACGTGGGCT
GCATTGTGTGGGGCGCGACCAGCGCGATGTGCACCGGCTGGACCAAAATTCTGTTTTTTCTGATTAGCCT
GAGCTATGGCATGTATACCTATTTTCATGCGGCCAAAGTGTATATTGAAGCGTTTCATACCGTGCCGAAA
GGCCTGTGCAGACAGCTGGTGAGAGCCATGGCCTGGCTGTTCTTCGTGAGCTGGGGCATGTTCCCCGTGC
TGTTCCTGCTGGGCCCCGAGGGCTTCGGCCATATTAGCCCGTATGGCAGCGCGATTGGCCATAGCATTCT
GGATCTGATTGCGAAGAACATGTGGGGCGTGCTGGGCAACTATCTGCGCGTGAAAATTCATGAACATATT
CTGCTGTATGGCGATATTCGCAAAAAACAGAAAATTACCATTGCGGGCCAGGAAATGGAAGTGGAAACCC
TGGTGGCGGAAGAAGAAGATAAGTACGAGAGCAGCCTCGAGATGGTGAGCAAGGGCGAGGAGCTGTTCAC
CGGGGTGGTGCCCATCCTGGTCGAGCTGGACGGCGACGTAAACGGCCACAAGTTCAGCGTGTCCGGCGAG
GGCGAGGGCGATGCCACCTACGGCAAGCTGACCCTGAAGTTCATCTGCACCACCGGCAAGCTGCCCGTGC
CCTGGCCCACCCTCGTGACCACCTTCGGCTACGGCCTGATGTGCTTCGCCCGCTACCCCGACCACATGAA
GCAGCACGACTTCTTCAAGTCCGCCATGCCCGAAGGCTACGTCCAGGAGCGCACCATCTTCTTCAAGGAC
GACGGCAACTACAAGACCCGCGCCGAGGTGAAGTTCGAGGGCGACACCCTGGTGAACCGCATCGAGCTGA
AGGGCATCGACTTCAAGGAGGACGGCAACATCCTGGGGCACAAGCTGGAGTACAACTACAACAGCCACAA
CGTCTATATCATGGCCGACAAGCAGAAGAACGGCATCAAGGTGAACTTCAAGATCCGCCACAACATCGAG
GACGGCAGCGTGCAGCTCGCCGACCACTACCAGCAGAACACCCCCATCGGCGACGGCCCCGTGCTGCTGC
CCGACAACCACTACCTGAGCTACCAGTCCGCCCTGAGCAAAGACCCCAACGAGAAGCGCGATCACATGGT
CCTGCTGGAGTTCGTGACCGCCGCCGGGATCACTCTCGGCATGGACGAGCTGTACAAG
Features (pLannotate 1.2.2; 10 found; start..end, strand, type, name):
      4..103     -  protein_bind   attL2: mutant version of attL; recombination site for the Gateway® LR reaction LR Clonase™
    121..139     -  promoter       T7 promoter: promoter for bacteriophage T7 RNA polymerase
    273..1082    +  CDS            KanR: aminoglycoside phosphotransferase; aph(3')-Ia; confers resistance to kanamycin in bacteria or G418 (Geneticin®) in eukaryotes
   1229..1817    +  rep_origin     ori: high-copy-number ColE1/pMB1/pBR322/pUC origin of replication
   2000..2092    +  CDS            lacI (fragment): lac repressor; lacI; The lac repressor binds to the lac operator to inhibit transcription in E. coli. This inhibition can be relieved by adding lactose or isopropyl-β-D-thiogalactopyranoside (IPTG).
   2147..2174    -  terminator     rrnB T2 terminator: transcription terminator T2 from the E. coli rrnB gene
   2306..2349    +  terminator     rrnB T1 terminator: Escherichia coli rrnB; transcription terminator T1 from the E. coli rrnB gene
   2396..2432    -  CDS            lacZα (fragment): LacZα fragment of β-galactosidase; lacZ fragment
   2448..2547    +  protein_bind   attL1: mutant version of attL; recombination site for the Gateway® LR reaction LR Clonase™
   3752..4468    +  CDS            Citrine: Citrine is a basic (constitutively fluorescent) yellow fluorescent protein published in 2001, derived from Aequorea victoria. It has moderate acid sensitivity.
