[The description below was written by a language model from this plasmid's Addgene catalogue record and pLannotate feature annotations shown in this document.]
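Description:
pME-ReaChR-citrine is a Gateway middle entry clone built on the pENTR/D-TOPO backbone, with a total size of about 4.5 kb. It is propagated in E. coli from a high-copy ColE1/pUC-type origin and selected with kanamycin through an aph(3')-Ia resistance gene. The annotated backbone also carries rrnB T1 and T2 transcription terminators upstream of the cloning region, which shield the insert from read-through transcription. A T7 promoter lies just outside attL2 and points back toward the insert. Short lacI and lacZα fragments are also annotated and appear to be non-functional backbone remnants.

The payload is a synthetic insert of roughly 1.8 kb that encodes ReaChR, a red-shifted channelrhodopsin, fused at its C terminus to the yellow fluorescent protein Citrine. The fusion allows cells expressing the light-gated channel to be identified by fluorescence. The insert lies between attL1 and attL2. The feature table annotates only the Citrine portion, which runs up to the attL2 side of the circular map. The ReaChR coding region itself is not called, but it presumably fills the unannotated stretch between attL1 and Citrine. According to the record, part of the plasmid was derived from an earlier deposited construct.

No eukaryotic promoter or polyadenylation signal is annotated, so the plasmid is not an expression vector in its own right. The attL sites instead allow LR Clonase recombination to move the ReaChR-citrine cassette into destination vectors. As a "middle entry" clone, it would normally be combined with separate promoter and 3′ elements in multisite Gateway assembly. The associated publication concerns optogenetic control of axon guidance, which suggests the clone was used to build tissue-specific optogenetic expression constructs.
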