Addgene plasmid #169045: pME-ReaChR-citrine
Purpose: Middle entry vector for Gateway cloning that contains a ReaChR fused with citrine gene insert
Depositing lab: Paola Arlotta. Publication: Long-Range Optogenetic Control of Axon Guidance Overcomes Developmental Boundaries and Defects. Harris JM, Wang AY, Boulanger-Weill J, Santoriello C, Foianini S, Lichtman JW, Zon LI, Arlotta P. Dev Cell. 2020 Jun 8;53(5):577-588.e7. doi: 10.1016/j.devcel.2020.05.009. PubMed 32516597.
Backbone
  Vector backbone: pENTR/D-TOPO
  Backbone manufacturer: ThermoFischer
  Backbone size w/o insert (bp): 2709
  Total vector size (bp): 4469
  Vector type: Gateway Entry Cloning Vector
Growth in bacteria
  Bacterial resistance: Kanamycin, 50 μg/mL
  Growth temperature: 30°C
  Growth strain: NEB Stable
  Copy number: High Copy
Gene/Insert
  Gene/Insert name: ReaChR-citrine
  Species: Synthetic
  Insert size (bp): 1776
  GenBank ID: KF448069
  Tag / fusion protein: citrine (C terminal on insert)
  Cloning method: Gateway Cloning
  Sequencing primers: 5′ GTAAAACGACGGCCAG; 3′ CATCAGAGATTTTGAGACAC
Resource information
  A portion of this plasmid was derived from a plasmid made by: Addgene 50956
Terms and licenses: Academic/Nonprofit Terms; Industry Terms: Not Available to Industry
How to cite: pME-ReaChR-citrine was a gift from Paola Arlotta (Addgene plasmid # 169045 ; http://n2t.net/addgene:169045 ; RRID:Addgene_169045)
